Addgene plasmid #72798: pMK282 (mCherry2-Bsr)
Purpose: C-terminal tagging with mCherry2 using CRIPSR/Cas9
Depositing lab: Masato Kanemaki. Depositing organization: National Institute of Genetics. Publication: Rapid Protein Depletion in Human Cells by Auxin-Inducible Degron Tagging with Short Homology Donors. Natsume T, Kiyomitsu T, Saga Y, Kanemaki MT. Cell Rep. 2016 Apr 5;15(1):210-8. doi: 10.1016/j.celrep.2016.03.001. Epub 2016 Mar 24. PubMed 27052166.
Backbone
  Vector backbone: pBluescript KS(-)
  Backbone size w/o insert (bp): 2871
  Total vector size (bp): 5557
  Vector type: Mammalian Expression, CRISPR
  Selectable markers: Blasticidin
Growth in bacteria
  Bacterial resistance: Ampicillin, 100 μg/mL
  Growth temperature: 37°C
  Growth strain: DH5alpha
  Copy number: High Copy
Gene/Insert
  Gene/Insert name: mCherry2-Bsr
  Species: H. sapiens (human), M. musculus (mouse), R. norvegicus (rat), G. gallus (chicken)
  Tag / fusion protein: mCherry2 (C terminal on backbone)
  Cloning method: Restriction Enzyme; 5′ cloning site BamHI (not destroyed); 3′ cloning site BamHI (not destroyed)
  Sequencing primers: 5′ GTAAAACGACGGCCAGT; 3′ GGAAACAGCTATGACCATG
Resource information
  A portion of this plasmid was derived from a plasmid made by: mCherry2 is a kind gift from Dr. Michael Davidson (Addgene #54517).
Terms and licenses: Academic/Nonprofit Terms; Industry Terms: Not Available to Industry
Depositor comments: This vector can be used for the construction of donor vectors for tagging with mCherry2.
How to cite: pMK282 (mCherry2-Bsr) was a gift from Masato Kanemaki (Addgene plasmid # 72798 ; http://n2t.net/addgene:72798 ; RRID:Addgene_72798)
