[The description below was written by a language model from this plasmid's Addgene catalogue record and pLannotate feature annotations shown in this document.]
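Description:
pMK282 (mCherry2-Bsr) is a 5,557 bp cassette plasmid built on pBluescript KS(-). It serves as a source of a tag-plus-marker module for building homology donor vectors used in CRISPR/Cas9-mediated C-terminal tagging of endogenous genes with the red fluorescent protein mCherry2. It is propagated in E. coli through the high-copy ColE1/pUC origin and selected with ampicillin (AmpR with its bla promoter). The backbone also carries the f1 phage origin, remnants of the lacZα/lac promoter region, and flanking T7 and T3 promoters, all typical of pBluescript.

The insert sits between two retained BamHI sites, so it can be excised as a unit. It begins with a mammalian codon-optimized mCherry2 coding sequence that has no annotated mammalian promoter upstream. This fits the design: once knocked in frame at the 3′ end of a target gene, the tag is expressed from the endogenous promoter. mCherry2 is followed by an SV40 polyadenylation signal, and the short adjacent "large T antigen" annotation probably reflects SV40-derived sequence in that terminator region. Downstream is an independent selection unit in which the mouse PGK promoter drives bsr, the Bacillus cereus blasticidin S deaminase, terminated by the PGK poly(A) signal, allowing blasticidin selection of integrants. This marker unit is flanked by two loxP sites in the same orientation, so Cre recombinase should be able to remove it after clones are isolated.

The plasmid contains no homology arms, guide RNA or Cas9. According to the depositor, these locus-specific arms are added when constructing donors. The record lists human, mouse, rat and chicken as applicable species.
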