Features (pLannotate 1.2.2; 19 found; start..end, strand, type, name):
      4..432     +  rep_origin     f1 ori (sequence partly withheld): f1 bacteriophage origin of replication; arrow indicates direction of (+) strand synthesis
    463..618     -  CDS            lacZα (fragment): LacZα fragment of β-galactosidase; lacZ fragment
    626..644     +  promoter       T7 promoter: promoter for bacteriophage T7 RNA polymerase
    683..1393    +  CDS            mCherry2: derivative of the monomeric red fluorescent protein mCherry mammalian codon-optimized
   1404..1488    +  CDS            large T antigen (fragment): large T antigen from SV40 (simian virus 40)
   1511..1632    +  polyA_signal   SV40 poly(A) signal: SV40 polyadenylation signal
   1663..1696    -  protein_bind   loxP: Cre-mediated recombination occurs in the 8-bp core sequence (GCATACAT). Cre recombinase
   1757..2256    +  promoter       PGK promoter: mouse phosphoglycerate kinase 1 promoter
   2302..2721    +  CDS            bsr: BSR_BACCE - Experimental evidence at protein level: Swiss-Prot protein existence level 1. Catalyzes the deamination of the cytosine moiety of the antibiotics blasticidin S, cytomycin and acetylblasticidin S. From Bacillus cereus.
   2808..3260    +  polyA_signal   PGK poly(A) signal: mouse phosphoglycerate kinase 1 polyadenylation signal
   3287..3320    -  protein_bind   loxP: Cre-mediated recombination occurs in the 8-bp core sequence (GCATACAT). Cre recombinase
   3369..3387    -  promoter       T3 promoter: promoter for bacteriophage T3 RNA polymerase
   3432..3448    -  protein_bind   lac operator: The lac repressor binds to the lac operator to inhibit transcription in E. coli. This inhibition can be relieved by adding lactose or isopropyl-β-D-thiogalactopyranoside (IPTG). lac repressor encoded by lacI
   3456..3486    -  promoter       lac promoter: promoter for the E. coli lac operon
   3501..3522    -  protein_bind   CAP binding site: CAP binding activates transcription in the presence of cAMP. E. coli catabolite activator protein
   3535..3627    -  CDS            lacI (fragment): lac repressor; lacI; The lac repressor binds to the lac operator to inhibit transcription in E. coli. This inhibition can be relieved by adding lactose or isopropyl-β-D-thiogalactopyranoside (IPTG).
   3810..4398    -  rep_origin     ori: high-copy-number ColE1/pMB1/pBR322/pUC origin of replication
   4569..5429    -  CDS            AmpR: β-lactamase; bla; confers resistance to ampicillin, carbenicillin, and related antibiotics
   5430..5534    -  promoter       AmpR promoter: bla
>Addgene plasmid #72798 | pMK282 (mCherry2-Bsr) | depositor full sequence | sequence record 133555 | pMK282 (mCherry2-Bsr) sequence 5557 bps
CTG
[124 nt withheld, positions 4-127]
C
[91 nt withheld, positions 129-219]
A
[49 nt withheld, positions 221-269]
CCTTTGACGTTGGAGTCCACGTTCTTT
[37 nt withheld, positions 297-333]
ACCCTATCTCGGTCTATTCTTTTGATTTATAAGGGATTTTGCCGATTTCGGCCTATTGGTTAAAAAATGA
GCTGATTTAACAAAAATTTAACGCGAATTTTAACAAAATATTAACGCTTACAATTTCCATTCGCCATTCA
GGCTGCGCAACTGTTGGGAAGGGCGATCGGTGCGGGCCTCTTCGCTATTACGCCAGCTGGCGAAAGGGGG
ATGTGCTGCAAGGCGATTAAGTTGGGTAACGCCAGGGTTTTCCCAGTCACGACGTTGTAAAACGACGGCC
AGTGAGCGCGCGTAATACGACTCACTATAGGGCGAATTGGAGCTCGGATCCGGTGCAGGCGCCGCTAGCA
TGGTGAGCAAGGGCGAGGAGGATAACATGGCCATCATCAAGGAGTTCATGCGCTTCAAGGTGCACATGGA
GGGCTCCGTGAACGGCCACGAGTTCGAGATCGAGGGCGAGGGCGAGGGCCGCCCCTACGAGGGCACCCAG
ACCGCCAAGCTGAAGGTGACCAAGGGTGGCCCCCTGCCCTTCGCCTGGGACATCCTGTCCCCTCAGTTCA
TGTACGGCTCCAAGGCCTACGTGAAGCACCCCGCCGACATCCCCGACTACTTGAAGCTGTCCTTCCCCGA
GGGCTTCAATTGGGAGCGCGTGATGAACTTCGAGGACGGCGGCGTGGTGACCGTGACCCAGGACTCCTCC
CTGCAGGACGGCGAGTTCATCTACAAGGTGAAGCTGCGCGGCACCAACTTCCCCTCCGACGGCCCCGTAA
TGCAGTGTCGTACCATGGGCTGGGAGGCCTCCACTGAGCGGATGTACCCCGAGGACGGCGCCCTGAAGGG
CGAGATCAAGCAGAGGCTGAAGCTGAAGGACGGCGGCCACTACGACGCTGAGGTCAAGACCACCTACAAG
GCCAAGAAGCCCGTGCAGCTGCCCGGCGCCTACAACGTCGACATCAAGTTGGACATCCTTTCCCACAACG
AGGACTACACCATCGTGGAACAGTACGAACGCGCCGAGGGCCGCCACTCCACCGGCGGCATGGACGAGCT
GTACAAGTAATCTAGATAACTGATCATAATCAGCCATACCACATTTGTAGAGGTTTTACTTGCTTTAAAA
AACCTCCCACACCTCCCCCTGAACCTGAAACATAAAATGAATGCAATTGTTGTTGTTAACTTGTTTATTG
CAGCTTATAATGGTTACAAATAAAGCAATAGCATCACAAATTTCACAAATAAAGCATTTTTTTCACTGCA
TTCTAGTTGTGGTTTGTCCAAACTCATCAATGTATCTTAACGCGTCGATCATATTCAATAACCCTTAATA
TAACTTCGTATAATGTATGCTATACGAAGTTATTAGGTCTGAAGAGGAGTTTACGTCCAGCCAAGCTTAG
GATCTCGACCTCGAAATTCTACCGGGTAGGGGAGGCGCTTTTCCCAAGGCAGTCTGGAGCATGCGCTTTA
GCAGCCCCGCTGGGCACTTGGCGCTACACAAGTGGCCTCTGGCCTCGCACACATTCCACATCCACCGGTA
GGCGCCAACCGACTCCGTTCTTTGGTGGCCCCTTCGCGCCACCTTCTACTCCTCCCCTAGTCAGGAAGTT
CCCCCCCGCCCCGCAGCTCGCGTCGTGCAGGACGTGACAAATGGAAGTAGCACGTCTCACTAGTCTCGTG
CAGATGGACAGCACCGCTGAGCAATGGAAGCGGGTAGGCCTTTGGGGCAGCGGCCAATAGCAGCTTTGCT
CCTTCGCTTTCTGGGCTCAGAGGCTGGGAAGGGGTGGGTCCGGGGGCGGGCTCAGGGGCGGGCTCAGGGG
CGGGGCGGGCGCCCGAAGGTCCTCCGGAGGCCCGGCATTCTGCACGCTTCAAAAGCGCACGTCTGCCGCG
CTGTTCTCCTCTTCCTCATCTCCGGGCCTTTCGACCTGCATCCATCTAGATCTCGAGCAGCTGAAGCTTA
CCGCTAGCATGAAAACATTTAACATTTCTCAACAAGATCTAGAATTAGTAGAAGTAGCGACAGAGAAGAT
TACAATGCTTTATGAGGATAATAAACATCATGTGGGAGCGGCAATTCGTACGAAAACAGGAGAAATCATT
TCGGCAGTACATATTGAAGCGTATATAGGACGAGTAACTGTTTGTGCAGAAGCCATTGCGATTGGTAGTG
CAGTTTCGAATGGACAAAAGGATTTTGACACGATTGTAGCTGTTAGACACCCTTATTCTGACGAAGTAGA
TAGAAGTATTCGAGTGGTAAGTCCTTGTGGTATGTGTAGGGAGTTGATTTCAGACTATGCACCAGATTGT
TTTGTGTTAATAGAAATGAATGGCAAGTTAGTCAAAACTACGATTGAAGAACTCATTCCACTCAAATATA
CCCGAAATTAAGCTAGCCGCCCGCCCCACGACCCGCAGCGCCCGACCGAAAGGAGCGCACGACCCCATGC
ATCGATGATATCAGATCCCCGGGATGCAGAAATTGATGATCTATTAAACAATAAAGATGTCCACTAAAAT
GGAAGTTTTTCCTGTCATACTTTGTTAAGAAGGGTGAGAACAGAGTACCTACATTTTGAATGGAAGGATT
GGAGCTACGGGGGTGGGGGTGGGGTGGGATTAGATAAATGCCTGCTCTTTACTGAAGGCTCTTTACTATT
GCTTTATGATAATGTTTCATAGTTGGATATCATAATTTAAACAAGCAAAACCAAATTAAGGGCCAGCTCA
TTCCTCCCACTCATGATCTATAGATCTATAGATCTCTCGTGGGATCATTGTTTTTCTCTTGATTCCCACT
TTGTGGTTCTAAGTACTGTGGTTTCCAAATGTGTCAGTTTCATAGCCTGAAGAACGAGATCAGCAGCCTC
TGTTCCACATACACTTCATTCTCAGTATTGTTTTGCCAAGTTCTAATTCCATCAGAAGCTGGTCGAGATC
CGGAACCCTTAATATAACTTCGTATAATGTATGCTATACGAAGTTATTAGGTCCCTCGAAGAGGTTCACT
AGGATCCGGTACCCAGCTTTTGTTCCCTTTAGTGAGGGTTAATTGCGCGCTTGGCGTAATCATGGTCATA
GCTGTTTCCTGTGTGAAATTGTTATCCGCTCACAATTCCACACAACATACGAGCCGGAAGCATAAAGTGT
AAAGCCTGGGGTGCCTAATGAGTGAGCTAACTCACATTAATTGCGTTGCGCTCACTGCCCGCTTTCCAGT
CGGGAAACCTGTCGTGCCAGCTGCATTAATGAATCGGCCAACGCGCGGGGAGAGGCGGTTTGCGTATTGG
GCGCTCTTCCGCTTCCTCGCTCACTGACTCGCTGCGCTCGGTCGTTCGGCTGCGGCGAGCGGTATCAGCT
CACTCAAAGGCGGTAATACGGTTATCCACAGAATCAGGGGATAACGCAGGAAAGAACATGTGAGCAAAAG
GCCAGCAAAAGGCCAGGAACCGTAAAAAGGCCGCGTTGCTGGCGTTTTTCCATAGGCTCCGCCCCCCTGA
CGAGCATCACAAAAATCGACGCTCAAGTCAGAGGTGGCGAAACCCGACAGGACTATAAAGATACCAGGCG
TTTCCCCCTGGAAGCTCCCTCGTGCGCTCTCCTGTTCCGACCCTGCCGCTTACCGGATACCTGTCCGCCT
TTCTCCCTTCGGGAAGCGTGGCGCTTTCTCATAGCTCACGCTGTAGGTATCTCAGTTCGGTGTAGGTCGT
TCGCTCCAAGCTGGGCTGTGTGCACGAACCCCCCGTTCAGCCCGACCGCTGCGCCTTATCCGGTAACTAT
CGTCTTGAGTCCAACCCGGTAAGACACGACTTATCGCCACTGGCAGCAGCCACTGGTAACAGGATTAGCA
GAGCGAGGTATGTAGGCGGTGCTACAGAGTTCTTGAAGTGGTGGCCTAACTACGGCTACACTAGAAGGAC
AGTATTTGGTATCTGCGCTCTGCTGAAGCCAGTTACCTTCGGAAAAAGAGTTGGTAGCTCTTGATCCGGC
AAACAAACCACCGCTGGTAGCGGTGGTTTTTTTGTTTGCAAGCAGCAGATTACGCGCAGAAAAAAAGGAT
CTCAAGAAGATCCTTTGATCTTTTCTACGGGGTCTGACGCTCAGTGGAACGAAAACTCACGTTAAGGGAT
TTTGGTCATGAGATTATCAAAAAGGATCTTCACCTAGATCCTTTTAAATTAAAAATGAAGTTTTAAATCA
ATCTAAAGTATATATGAGTAAACTTGGTCTGACAGTTACCAATGCTTAATCAGTGAGGCACCTATCTCAG
CGATCTGTCTATTTCGTTCATCCATAGTTGCCTGACTCCCCGTCGTGTAGATAACTACGATACGGGAGGG
CTTACCATCTGGCCCCAGTGCTGCAATGATACCGCGAGACCCACGCTCACCGGCTCCAGATTTATCAGCA
ATAAACCAGCCAGCCGGAAGGGCCGAGCGCAGAAGTGGTCCTGCAACTTTATCCGCCTCCATCCAGTCTA
TTAATTGTTGCCGGGAAGCTAGAGTAAGTAGTTCGCCAGTTAATAGTTTGCGCAACGTTGTTGCCATTGC
TACAGGCATCGTGGTGTCACGCTCGTCGTTTGGTATGGCTTCATTCAGCTCCGGTTCCCAACGATCAAGG
CGAGTTACATGATCCCCCATGTTGTGCAAAAAAGCGGTTAGCTCCTTCGGTCCTCCGATCGTTGTCAGAA
GTAAGTTGGCCGCAGTGTTATCACTCATGGTTATGGCAGCACTGCATAATTCTCTTACTGTCATGCCATC
CGTAAGATGCTTTTCTGTGACTGGTGAGTACTCAACCAAGTCATTCTGAGAATAGTGTATGCGGCGACCG
AGTTGCTCTTGCCCGGCGTCAATACGGGATAATACCGCGCCACATAGCAGAACTTTAAAAGTGCTCATCA
TTGGAAAACGTTCTTCGGGGCGAAAACTCTCAAGGATCTTACCGCTGTTGAGATCCAGTTCGATGTAACC
CACTCGTGCACCCAACTGATCTTCAGCATCTTTTACTTTCACCAGCGTTTCTGGGTGAGCAAAAACAGGA
AGGCAAAATGCCGCAAAAAAGGGAATAAGGGCGACACGGAAATGTTGAATACTCATACTCTTCCTTTTTC
AATATTATTGAAGCATTTATCAGGGTTATTGTCTCATGAGCGGATACATATTTGAATGTATTTAGAAAAA
TAAACAAATAGGGGTTCCGCGCACATTTCCCCGAAAAGTGCCAC
