>Addgene plasmid #72798 | pMK282 (mCherry2-Bsr) | addgene partial sequence | sequence record 137804 | M13pUC-Fwd 5'-CCCAGTCACGACGTTGTAAAACG-3'
CGCGCGTAATACGACTCACTATAGGGCGAATTGGAGCTCGGATCCGGTGCAGGCGCCGCTAGCATGGTGA
GCAAGGGCGAGGAGGATAACATGGCCATCATCAAGGAGTTCATGCGCTTCAAGGTGCACATGGAGGGCTC
CGTGAACGGCCACGAGTTCGAGATCGAGGGCGAGGGCGAGGGCCGCCCCTACGAGGGCACCCAGACCGCC
AAGCTGAAGGTGACCAAGGGTGGCCCCCTGCCCTTCGCCTGGGACATCCTGTCCCCTCAGTTCATGTACG
GCTCCAAGGCCTACGTGAAGCACCCCGCCGACATCCCCGACTACTTGAAGCTGTCCTTCCCCGAGGGCTT
CAATTGGGAGCGCGTGATGAACTTCGAGGACGGCGGCGTGGTGACCGTGACCCAGGACTCCTCCCTGCAG
GACGGCGAGTTCATCTACAAGGTGAAGCTGCGCGGCACCAACTTCCCCTCCGACGGCCCCGTAATGCAGT
GTCGTACCATGGGCTGGGAGGCCTCCACTGAGCGGATGTACCCCGAGGACGGCGCCCTGAAGGGCGAGAT
CAAGCAGAGGCTGAAGCTGAAGGACGGCGGCCACTACGACGCTGAGGTCAAGACCACCTACAAGGCCAAG
AAGCCCGTGCAGCTGCCCGGCGCCTACAACGTCGACATCAAGTTGGACATCCTTTCCCACAACGAGGACT
ACACCATCGTGGAACAGTACGAACGCGCCGAGGGCCGCCACTCCACCGGCGGCATGGACGAGCTGTACAA
GTAATCTAGATAACTGATCATAATCAGCCATACCACATTTGTAGAGGTTTTACTTGCTTTAAAAAACCTC
CCACACCTCCCCCTGAACCTGAAACATAAAATGAATGCAATTGTTGTTGTTAACTTGTTTATTGCAGCTT
ATAATGGTTACAAATAAAGCAATAGCATCACAAATTTCACAAATAAAGCATTTTTT
