>Addgene plasmid #72798 | pMK282 (mCherry2-Bsr) | addgene partial sequence | sequence record 137805 | mPGK-F 5'-cattctgcacgcttcaaaag-3'
TCTCCGGGCCTTTCGACCTGCATCCATCTAGATCTCGAGCAGCTGAAGCTTACCGCTAGCATGAAAACAT
TTAACATTTCTCAACAAGATCTAGAATTAGTAGAAGTAGCGACAGAGAAGATTACAATGCTTTATGAGGA
TAATAAACATCATGTGGGAGCGGCAATTCGTACGAAAACAGGAGAAATCATTTCGGCAGTACATATTGAA
GCGTATATAGGACGAGTAACTGTTTGTGCAGAAGCCATTGCGATTGGTAGTGCAGTTTCGAATGGACAAA
AGGATTTTGACACGATTGTAGCTGTTAGACACCCTTATTCTGACGAAGTAGATAGAAGTATTCGAGTGGT
AAGTCCTTGTGGTATGTGTAGGGAGTTGATTTCAGACTATGCACCAGATTGTTTTGTGTTAATAGAAATG
AATGGCAAGTTAGTCAAAACTACGATTGAAGAACTCATTCCACTCAAATATACCCGAAATTAAGCTAGCC
GCCCGCCCCACGACCCGCAGCGCCCGACCGAAAGGAGCGCACGACCCCATGCATCGATGATATCAGATCC
CCGGGATGCAGAAATTGATGATCTATTAAACAATAAAGATGTCCACTA
